LOCUS       Exported 8838 bp ds-DNA circular SYN 13-MAY-2021
DEFINITION  Protein Barcode (Pro-Code) for vector/cell tracking. Contains U6
            trRNA cassette for sgRNA cloning. Enables phenotypic CRISPR screens
            at a single cell resolution (using cytometry)..
ACCESSION   .
VERSION     .
KEYWORDS    pLKO_AU1.Ollas.FLAG_NGFR
SOURCE      synthetic DNA construct
  ORGANISM  synthetic DNA construct
REFERENCE   1 (bases 1 to 8838)
  AUTHORS   Wroblewska A, Dhainaut M, Ben-Zvi B, Rose SA, Park ES, Amir ED,
            Bektesevic A, Baccarini A, Merad M, Rahman AH, Brown BD
  TITLE     Protein Barcodes Enable High-Dimensional Single-Cell CRISPR Screens.
  JOURNAL   Cell. 2018 Nov 1;175(4):1141-1155.e16. doi:
            10.1016/j.cell.2018.09.022. Epub 2018 Oct 18.
  PUBMED    30343902
REFERENCE   2 (bases 1 to 8838)
  AUTHORS   .
  TITLE     Direct Submission
  JOURNAL   Exported May 13, 2021 from SnapGene Server 1.1.58
            http://www.snapgene.com
FEATURES             Location/Qualifiers
     source          1..8838
                     /organism="synthetic DNA construct"
                     /mol_type="other DNA"
     promoter        50..290
                     /label=U6 promoter
                     /note="RNA polymerase III promoter for human U6 snRNA"
     primer_bind     50..70
                     /label=hU6-F
                     /note="Human U6 promoter, forward primer"
     primer_bind     221..240
                     /label=LKO.1 5'
                     /note="Human U6 promoter, forward primer"
     misc_RNA        317..392
                     /label=gRNA scaffold
                     /note="guide RNA scaffold for the Streptococcus pyogenes
                     CRISPR/Cas9 system"
     misc_feature    440..557
                     /label=cPPT/CTS
                     /note="central polypurine tract and central termination
                     sequence of HIV-1"
     promoter        697..1875
                     /label=EF-1-alpha promoter
                     /note="strong constitutive promoter for human elongation
                     factor EF-1-alpha"
     intron          928..1866
                     /label=EF-1-alpha intron A
                     /note="intron upstream of the start codon of human
                     EF-1-alpha"
     primer_bind     1823..1843
                     /label=EF1a-F
                     /note="Human elongation factor-1a promoter, forward primer"
     regulatory      1924..1933
                     /regulatory_class="other"
                     /note="vertebrate consensus sequence for strong initiation
                     of translation (Kozak, 1987)"
     CDS             2062..2103
                     /codon_start=1
                     /product="Escherichia coli OmpF Linker and mouse Langerin
                     fusion sequence tag (Park et al., 2008)"
                     /label=OLLAS tag
                     /translation="SGFANELGPRLMGK"
     CDS             2125..2148
                     /codon_start=1
                     /product="FLAG(R) epitope tag, followed by an enterokinase
                     cleavage site"
                     /label=FLAG
                     /translation="DYKDDDDK"
     misc_feature    2911..3499
                     /label=WPRE
                     /note="woodchuck hepatitis virus posttranscriptional
                     regulatory element"
     primer_bind     complement(2964..2984)
                     /label=WPRE-R
                     /note="WPRE, reverse primer"
     CDS             complement(3382..3393)
                     /codon_start=1
                     /product="Factor Xa recognition and cleavage site"
                     /label=Factor Xa site
                     /translation="IEGR"
     LTR             3574..3807
                     /label=3' LTR (Delta-U3)
                     /note="self-inactivating 3' long terminal repeat (LTR) from
                     HIV-1"
     polyA_signal    3879..4000
                     /label=SV40 poly(A) signal
                     /note="SV40 polyadenylation signal"
     primer_bind     complement(3916..3935)
                     /label=SV40pA-R
                     /note="SV40 polyA, reverse primer"
     primer_bind     3970..3989
                     /label=EBV-rev
                     /note="SV40 polyA terminator, reverse primer"
     rep_origin      4040..4175
                     /label=SV40 ori
                     /note="SV40 origin of replication"
     primer_bind     4102..4121
                     /label=SV40pro-F
                     /note="SV40 promoter/origin, forward primer"
     primer_bind     complement(4195..4214)
                     /label=T7
                     /note="T7 promoter, forward primer"
     promoter        complement(4196..4214)
                     /label=T7 promoter
                     /note="promoter for bacteriophage T7 RNA polymerase"
     primer_bind     complement(4224..4241)
                     /label=M13 Forward
                     /note="In lacZ gene. Also called M13-F20 or M13 (-21)
                     Forward"
     primer_bind     complement(4224..4240)
                     /label=M13 fwd
                     /note="common sequencing primer, one of multiple similar
                     variants"
     primer_bind     complement(4233..4255)
                     /label=M13/pUC Forward
                     /note="In lacZ gene"
     rep_origin      4382..4837
                     /direction=RIGHT
                     /label=f1 ori
                     /note="f1 bacteriophage origin of replication; arrow
                     indicates direction of (+) strand synthesis"
     primer_bind     complement(4469..4488)
                     /label=F1ori-R
                     /note="F1 origin, reverse primer"
     primer_bind     4679..4700
                     /label=F1ori-F
                     /note="F1 origin, forward primer"
     promoter        4863..4967
                     /gene="bla"
                     /label=AmpR promoter
     CDS             4968..5828
                     /codon_start=1
                     /gene="bla"
                     /product="beta-lactamase"
                     /label=AmpR
                     /note="confers resistance to ampicillin, carbenicillin, and
                     related antibiotics"
                     /translation="MSIQHFRVALIPFFAAFCLPVFAHPETLVKVKDAEDQLGARVGYI
                     ELDLNSGKILESFRPEERFPMMSTFKVLLCGAVLSRIDAGQEQLGRRIHYSQNDLVEYS
                     PVTEKHLTDGMTVRELCSAAITMSDNTAANLLLTTIGGPKELTAFLHNMGDHVTRLDRW
                     EPELNEAIPNDERDTTMPVAMATTLRKLLTGELLTLASRQQLIDWMEADKVAGPLLRSA
                     LPAGWFIADKSGAGERGSRGIIAALGPDGKPSRIVVIYTTGSQATMDERNRQIAEIGAS
                     LIKHW"
     primer_bind     complement(5186..5205)
                     /label=Amp-R
                     /note="Ampicillin resistance gene, reverse primer"
     rep_origin      5999..6587
                     /direction=RIGHT
                     /label=ori
                     /note="high-copy-number ColE1/pMB1/pBR322/pUC origin of
                     replication"
     primer_bind     6488..6507
                     /label=pBR322ori-F
                     /note="pBR322 origin, forward primer"
     primer_bind     6741..6758
                     /label=L4440
                     /note="L4440 vector, forward primer"
     protein_bind    6875..6896
                     /label=CAP binding site
                     /bound_moiety="E. coli catabolite activator protein"
                     /note="CAP binding activates transcription in the presence
                     of cAMP."
     promoter        6911..6941
                     /label=lac promoter
                     /note="promoter for the E. coli lac operon"
     protein_bind    6949..6965
                     /label=lac operator
                     /bound_moiety="lac repressor encoded by lacI"
                     /note="The lac repressor binds to the lac operator to
                     inhibit transcription in E. coli. This inhibition can be
                     relieved by adding lactose or
                     isopropyl-beta-D-thiogalactopyranoside (IPTG)."
     primer_bind     6954..6976
                     /label=M13/pUC Reverse
                     /note="In lacZ gene"
     primer_bind     6973..6989
                     /label=M13 rev
                     /note="common sequencing primer, one of multiple similar
                     variants"
     primer_bind     6973..6989
                     /label=M13 Reverse
                     /note="In lacZ gene. Also called M13-rev"
     primer_bind     7008..7028
                     /label=T3
                     /note="T3 promoter, forward primer"
     promoter        7010..7028
                     /label=T3 promoter
                     /note="promoter for bacteriophage T3 RNA polymerase"
     promoter        7056..7282
                     /label=RSV promoter
                     /note="Rous sarcoma virus enhancer/promoter"
     LTR             7283..7463
                     /label=5' LTR (truncated)
                     /note="truncated 5' long terminal repeat (LTR) from HIV-1"
     misc_feature    7510..7635
                     /label=HIV-1 Psi
                     /note="packaging signal of human immunodeficiency virus
                     type 1"
     misc_feature    8128..8361
                     /label=RRE
                     /note="The Rev response element (RRE) of HIV-1 allows for
                     Rev-dependent mRNA export from the nucleus to the
                     cytoplasm."
     CDS             8546..8590
                     /codon_start=1
                     /product="antigenic peptide corresponding to amino acids
                     655 to 669 of the HIV envelope protein gp41 (Lutje Hulsik
                     et al., 2013)"
                     /label=gp41 peptide
                     /note="recognized by the 2H10 single-chain llama nanobody"
                     /translation="KNEQELLELDKWASL"
ORIGIN
        1 tcgacggtat cgatcacgag actagtatcg agcggccgcc cccttcaccg agggcctatt
       61 tcccatgatt ccttcatatt tgcatatacg atacaaggct gttagagaga taattggaat
      121 taatttgact gtaaacacaa agatattagt acaaaatacg tgacgtagaa agtaataatt
      181 tcttgggtag tttgcagttt taaaattatg ttttaaaatg gactatcata tgcttaccgt
      241 aacttgaaag tatttcgatt tcttggcttt atatatcttg tggaaaggac gaaacaccgg
      301 gtcttcgaga agacctgttt tagagctaga aatagcaagt taaaataagg ctagtccgtt
      361 atcaacttga aaaagtggca ccgagtcggt gcttttttta attctcgacc tcgagacaaa
      421 tggcagtatt catccacaat tttaaaagaa aaggggggat tggggggtac agtgcagggg
      481 aaagaatagt agacataata gcaacagaca tacaaactaa agaattacaa aaacaaatta
      541 caaaaattca aaattttcgg gtttattaca gggacagcag agatccactt tggccgcggc
      601 tcgaggcgat aagctttgca aagatggata aagttttaaa cagagaggaa tctttgcagc
      661 taatggacct tctaggtctt gaaaggagtg ggaattggct ccggtgcccg tcagtgggca
      721 gagcgcacat cgcccacagt ccccgagaag ttggggggag gggtcggcaa ttgaaccggt
      781 gcctagagaa ggtggcgcgg ggtaaactgg gaaagtgatg tcgtgtactg gctccgcctt
      841 tttcccgagg gtgggggaga accgtatata agtgcagtag tcgccgtgaa cgttcttttt
      901 cgcaacgggt ttgccgccag aacacaggta agtgccgtgt gtggttcccg cgggcctggc
      961 ctctttacgg gttatggccc ttgcgtgcct tgaattactt ccacctggct gcagtacgtg
     1021 attcttgatc ccgagcttcg ggttggaagt gggtgggaga gttcgaggcc ttgcgcttaa
     1081 ggagcccctt cgcctcgtgc ttgagttgag gcctggcctg ggcgctgggg ccgccgcgtg
     1141 cgaatctggt ggcaccttcg cgcctgtctc gctgctttcg ataagtctct agccatttaa
     1201 aatttttgat gacctgctgc gacgcttttt ttctggcaag atagtcttgt aaatgcgggc
     1261 caagatctgc acactggtat ttcggttttt ggggccgcgg gcggcgacgg ggcccgtgcg
     1321 tcccagcgca catgttcggc gaggcggggc ctgcgagcgc ggccaccgag aatcggacgg
     1381 gggtagtctc aagctggccg gcctgctctg gtgcctggcc tcgcgccgcc gtgtatcgcc
     1441 ccgccctggg cggcaaggct ggcccggtcg gcaccagttg cgtgagcgga aagatggccg
     1501 cttcccggcc ctgctgcagg gagctcaaaa tggaggacgc ggcgctcggg agagcgggcg
     1561 ggtgagtcac ccacacaaag gaaaagggcc tttccgtcct cagccgtcgc ttcatgtgac
     1621 tccacggagt accgggcgcc gtccaggcac ctcgattagt tctcgagctt ttggagtacg
     1681 tcgtctttag gttgggggga ggggttttat gcgatggagt ttccccacac tgagtgggtg
     1741 gagactgaag ttaggccagc ttggcacttg atgtaattct ccttggaatt tgcccttttt
     1801 gagtttggat cttggttcat tctcaagcct cagacagtgg ttcaaagttt ttttcttcca
     1861 tttcaggtgt cgtgaggaat tctgcagtcg atcgacggta ccgcgggccc gggatccacg
     1921 gtcgccacca tgggggcagg tgccaccggc cgcgccatgg acgggccgcg cctgctgctg
     1981 ttgctgcttc tgggggtgtc ccttggaggt gccaaggagg catgcgacac ctatcggtac
     2041 attggaggag gcgggggagg gagcggcttc gccaacgagc tgggccccag gctgatgggc
     2101 aagtgcggag gaggcggggg aggggactac aaagacgatg acgacaagcc cacaggcctg
     2161 tacacacaca gcggtgagtg ctgcaaagcc tgcaacctgg gcgagggtgt ggcccagcct
     2221 tgtggagcca accagaccgt gtgtgagccc tgcctggaca gcgtgacgtt ctccgacgtg
     2281 gtgagcgcga ccgagccgtg caagccgtgc accgagtgcg tggggctcca gagcatgtcg
     2341 gcgccgtgcg tggaggccga cgacgccgtg tgccgctgcg cctacggcta ctaccaggat
     2401 gagacgactg ggcgctgcga ggcgtgccgc gtgtgcgagg cgggctcggg cctcgtgttc
     2461 tcctgccagg acaagcagaa caccgtgtgc gaggagtgcc ccgacggcac gtattccgac
     2521 gaggccaacc acgtggaccc gtgcctgccc tgcaccgtgt gcgaggacac cgagcgccag
     2581 ctccgcgagt gcacacgctg ggccgacgcc gagtgcgagg agatccctgg ccgttggatt
     2641 acacggtcca cacccccaga gggctcggac agcacagccc ccagcaccca ggagcctgag
     2701 gcacctccag aacaagacct catagccagc acggtggcag gtgtggtgac cacagtgatg
     2761 ggcagctccc agcccgtggt gacccgaggc accaccgaca acctcatccc tgtctattgc
     2821 tccatcctgg ctgctgtggt tgtgggcctt gtggcctaca tagccttcaa gaggtggaac
     2881 aggggtatcc tctagagcgg ccgcgtcgac aatcaacctc tggattacaa aatttgtgaa
     2941 agattgactg gtattcttaa ctatgttgct ccttttacgc tatgtggata cgctgcttta
     3001 atgcctttgt atcatgctat tgcttcccgt atggctttca ttttctcctc cttgtataaa
     3061 tcctggttgc tgtctcttta tgaggagttg tggcccgttg tcaggcaacg tggcgtggtg
     3121 tgcactgtgt ttgctgacgc aacccccact ggttggggca ttgccaccac ctgtcagctc
     3181 ctttccggga ctttcgcttt ccccctccct attgccacgg cggaactcat cgccgcctgc
     3241 cttgcccgct gctggacagg ggctcggctg ttgggcactg acaattccgt ggtgttgtcg
     3301 gggaagctga cgtcctttcc atggctgctc gcctgtgttg ccacctggat tctgcgcggg
     3361 acgtccttct gctacgtccc ttcggccctc aatccagcgg accttccttc ccgcggcctg
     3421 ctgccggctc tgcggcctct tccgcatctt cgccttcgcc ctcagacgag tcggatctcc
     3481 ctttgggccg cctccccgcc tgggtacctt taagaccaat gacttacaag gcagctgtag
     3541 atcttagcca ctttttaaaa gaaaaggggg gactggaagg gctaattcac tcccaacgaa
     3601 gataagatct gctttttgct tgtactgggt ctctctggtt agaccagatc tgagcctggg
     3661 agctctctgg ctaactaggg aacccactgc ttaagcctca ataaagcttg ccttgagtgc
     3721 ttcaagtagt gtgtgcccgt ctgttgtgtg actctggtaa ctagagatcc ctcagaccct
     3781 tttagtcagt gtggaaaatc tctagcagta gtagttcatg tcatcttatt attcagtatt
     3841 tataacttgc aaagaaatga atatcagaga gtgagaggaa cttgtttatt gcagcttata
     3901 atggttacaa ataaagcaat agcatcacaa atttcacaaa taaagcattt ttttcactgc
     3961 attctagttg tggtttgtcc aaactcatca atgtatctta tcatgtctgg ctctagctat
     4021 cccgccccta actccgccca tcccgcccct aactccgccc agttccgccc attctccgcc
     4081 ccatggctga ctaatttttt ttatttatgc agaggccgag gccgcctcgg cctctgagct
     4141 attccagaag tagtgaggag gcttttttgg aggcctaggg acgtacccaa ttcgccctat
     4201 agtgagtcgt attacgcgcg ctcactggcc gtcgttttac aacgtcgtga ctgggaaaac
     4261 cctggcgtta cccaacttaa tcgccttgca gcacatcccc ctttcgccag ctggcgtaat
     4321 agcgaagagg cccgcaccga tcgcccttcc caacagttgc gcagcctgaa tggcgaatgg
     4381 gnnnnnnnnn nnnnnnnnnn nnnnnnnnnn nnnnnnnnnn nnnnnnnnnn nnnnnnnnnn
     4441 nnnnnnnnnn nnnnnnnnnn nnnnnnnnnn nnnnnnnnnn nnnnnnnnnn nnnnnnnnnn
     4501 nnnnncnnnn nnnnnnnnnn nnnnnnnnnn nnnnnnnnnn nnnnnnnnnn nnnnnnnnnn
     4561 nnnnnnnnnn nnnnnnnnnn nnnnnnnnnn nnnnnnnann nnnnnnnnnn nnnnnnnnnn
     4621 nnnnnnnnnn nnnnnnnnnn nnnnnnncct ttgacgttgg agtccacgtt ctttaatagt
     4681 ggactcttgt tccaaactgg aacaacactc aaccctatct cggtctattc ttttgattta
     4741 taagggattt tgccgatttc ggcctattgg ttaaaaaatg agctgattta acaaaaattt
     4801 aacgcgaatt ttaacaaaat attaacgctt acaatttagg tggcactttt cggggaaatg
     4861 tgcgcggaac ccctatttgt ttatttttct aaatacattc aaatatgtat ccgctcatga
     4921 gacaataacc ctgataaatg cttcaataat attgaaaaag gaagagtatg agtattcaac
     4981 atttccgtgt cgcccttatt cccttttttg cggcattttg ccttcctgtt tttgctcacc
     5041 cagaaacgct ggtgaaagta aaagatgctg aagatcagtt gggtgcacga gtgggttaca
     5101 tcgaactgga tctcaacagc ggtaagatcc ttgagagttt tcgccccgaa gaacgttttc
     5161 caatgatgag cacttttaaa gttctgctat gtggcgcggt attatcccgt attgacgccg
     5221 ggcaagagca actcggtcgc cgcatacact attctcagaa tgacttggtt gagtactcac
     5281 cagtcacaga aaagcatctt acggatggca tgacagtaag agaattatgc agtgctgcca
     5341 taaccatgag tgataacact gcggccaact tacttctgac aacgatcgga ggaccgaagg
     5401 agctaaccgc ttttttgcac aacatggggg atcatgtaac tcgccttgat cgttgggaac
     5461 cggagctgaa tgaagccata ccaaacgacg agcgtgacac cacgatgcct gtagcaatgg
     5521 caacaacgtt gcgcaaacta ttaactggcg aactacttac tctagcttcc cggcaacaat
     5581 taatagactg gatggaggcg gataaagttg caggaccact tctgcgctcg gcccttccgg
     5641 ctggctggtt tattgctgat aaatctggag ccggtgagcg tgggtctcgc ggtatcattg
     5701 cagcactggg gccagatggt aagccctccc gtatcgtagt tatctacacg acggggagtc
     5761 aggcaactat ggatgaacga aatagacaga tcgctgagat aggtgcctca ctgattaagc
     5821 attggtaact gtcagaccaa gtttactcat atatacttta gattgattta aaacttcatt
     5881 tttaatttaa aaggatctag gtgaagatcc tttttgataa tctcatgacc aaaatccctt
     5941 aacgtgagtt ttcgttccac tgagcgtcag accccgtaga aaagatcaaa ggatcttctt
     6001 gagatccttt ttttctgcgc gtaatctgct gcttgcaaac aaaaaaacca ccgctaccag
     6061 cggtggtttg tttgccggat caagagctac caactctttt tccgaaggta actggcttca
     6121 gcagagcgca gataccaaat actgttcttc tagtgtagcc gtagttaggc caccacttca
     6181 agaactctgt agcaccgcct acatacctcg ctctgctaat cctgttacca gtggctgctg
     6241 ccagtggcga taagtcgtgt cttaccgggt tggactcaag acgatagtta ccggataagg
     6301 cgcagcggtc gggctgaacg gggggttcgt gcacacagcc cagcttggag cgaacgacct
     6361 acaccgaact gagataccta cagcgtgagc tatgagaaag cgccacgctt cccgaaggga
     6421 gaaaggcgga caggtatccg gtaagcggca gggtcggaac aggagagcgc acgagggagc
     6481 ttccaggggg aaacgcctgg tatctttata gtcctgtcgg gtttcgccac ctctgacttg
     6541 agcgtcgatt tttgtgatgc tcgtcagggg ggcggagcct atggaaaaac gccagcaacg
     6601 cggccttttt acggttcctg gccttttgct ggccttttgc tcacatgttc tttcctgcgt
     6661 tatcccctga ttctgtggat aaccgtatta ccgcctttga gtgagctgat accgctcgcc
     6721 gcagccgaac gaccgagcgc agcgagtcag tgagcgagga agcggaagag cgcccaatac
     6781 gcaaaccgcc tctccccgcg cgttggccga ttcattaatg cagctggcac gacaggtttc
     6841 ccgactggaa agcgggcagt gagcgcaacg caattaatgt gagttagctc actcattagg
     6901 caccccaggc tttacacttt atgcttccgg ctcgtatgtt gtgtggaatt gtgagcggat
     6961 aacaatttca cacaggaaac agctatgacc atgattacgc caagcgcgca attaaccctc
     7021 actaaaggga acaaaagctg gagctgcaag cttaatgtag tcttatgcaa tactcttgta
     7081 gtcttgcaac atggtaacga tgagttagca acatgcctta caaggagaga aaaagcaccg
     7141 tgcatggcga ttggtggaag taaggtggta cgatcgtgcc ttattaggaa ggcaacagac
     7201 gggtctgaca tggattggac gaaccactga attgccgcat tgcagagata ttgtatttaa
     7261 gtgcctagct cgatacataa acgggtctct ctggttagac cagatctgag cctgggagct
     7321 ctctggctaa ctagggaacc cactgcttaa gcctcaataa agcttgcctt gagtgcttca
     7381 agtagtgtgt gcccgtctgt tgtgtgactc tggtaactag agatccctca gaccctttta
     7441 gtcagtgtgg aaaatctcta gcagtggcgc ccgaacaggg acttgaaagc gaaagggaaa
     7501 ccagaggagc tctctcgacg caggactcgg cttgctgaag cgcgcacggc aagaggcgag
     7561 gggcggcgac tggtgagtac gccaaaaatt ttgactagcg gaggctagaa ggagagagat
     7621 gggtgcgaga gcgtcagtat taagcggggg agaattagat cgcgatggga aaaaattcgg
     7681 ttaaggccag ggggaaagaa aaaatataaa ttaaaacata tagtatgggc aagcagggag
     7741 ctagaacgat tcgcagttaa tcctggcctg ttagaaacat cagaaggctg tagacaaata
     7801 ctgggacagc tacaaccatc ccttcagaca ggatcagaag aacttagatc attatataat
     7861 acagtagcaa ccctctattg tgtgcatcaa aggatagaga taaaagacac caaggaagct
     7921 ttagacaaga tagaggaaga gcaaaacaaa agtaagacca ccgcacagca agcggccgct
     7981 gatcttcaga cctggaggag gagatatgag ggacaattgg agaagtgaat tatataaata
     8041 taaagtagta aaaattgaac cattaggagt agcacccacc aaggcaaaga gaagagtggt
     8101 gcagagagaa aaaagagcag tgggaatagg agctttgttc cttgggttct tgggagcagc
     8161 aggaagcact atgggcgcag cgtcaatgac gctgacggta caggccagac aattattgtc
     8221 tggtatagtg cagcagcaga acaatttgct gagggctatt gaggcgcaac agcatctgtt
     8281 gcaactcaca gtctggggca tcaagcagct ccaggcaaga atcctggctg tggaaagata
     8341 cctaaaggat caacagctcc tggggatttg gggttgctct ggaaaactca tttgcaccac
     8401 tgctgtgcct tggaatgcta gttggagtaa taaatctctg gaacagattt ggaatcacac
     8461 gacctggatg gagtgggaca gagaaattaa caattacaca agcttaatac actccttaat
     8521 tgaagaatcg caaaaccagc aagaaaagaa tgaacaagaa ttattggaat tagataaatg
     8581 ggcaagtttg tggaattggt ttaacataac aaattggctg tggtatataa aattattcat
     8641 aatgatagta ggaggcttgg taggtttaag aatagttttt gctgtacttt ctatagtgaa
     8701 tagagttagg cagggatatt caccattatc gtttcagacc cacctcccaa ccccgagggg
     8761 acccgacagg cccgaaggaa tagaagaaga aggtggagag agagacagag acagatccat
     8821 tcgattagtg aacggatc
//
