[The description below was written by a language model from this plasmid's Addgene catalogue record and the feature table of its GenBank file.]
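Description:
pLKO_AU1.Ollas.FLAG_NGFR is a third-generation, self-inactivating HIV-1 lentiviral transfer plasmid of 8,838 bp built on the pLKO backbone, combining a CRISPR guide expression cassette with a protein barcode ("Pro-Code") reporter. In bacteria it is maintained through a high-copy ColE1/pUC origin and selected with ampicillin via beta-lactamase. The backbone also carries an f1 origin, an SV40 origin and poly(A) signal, and lac, T7 and T3 promoter remnants. Viral genomic RNA is transcribed from an RSV promoter fused to a truncated 5' LTR. It includes the Psi packaging signal, RRE for Rev-dependent nuclear export, cPPT/CTS and a U3-deleted 3' LTR, so packaging functions must be provided in trans.

Two expression units lie between the LTRs. A human U6 Pol III promoter sits just upstream of the S. pyogenes Cas9 guide RNA scaffold, leaving a position for cloning a chosen sgRNA spacer; Cas9 itself is not annotated on the plasmid. Downstream, the EF-1-alpha promoter with its intron A and a Kozak sequence drive human NGFR truncated to remove its signaling domain (dNGFR), which acts as an inert scaffold protein. It bears an N-terminal combination of AU1, OLLAS and FLAG epitopes, and a WPRE follows to enhance transcript expression. The feature table annotates only the OLLAS and FLAG tags, not AU1 or the NGFR coding region, which are described in the catalogue fields. This three-epitope combination is the barcode. Pairing each guide with a distinct epitope combination allows transduced cells to be identified by antibody staining, supporting vector and cell tracking and pooled phenotypic CRISPR screens read out by cytometry at single-cell resolution.
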