Addgene plasmid #158323: pLKO_AU1.Ollas.FLAG_NGFR
Purpose: Protein Barcode (Pro-Code) for vector/cell tracking. Contains U6 trRNA cassette for sgRNA cloning. Enables phenotypic CRISPR screens at a single cell resolution (using cytometry).
Depositing lab: Brian Brown. Depositing organization: Icahn School of Medicine at Mount Sinai. Publication: Protein Barcodes Enable High-Dimensional Single-Cell CRISPR Screens. Wroblewska A, Dhainaut M, Ben-Zvi B, Rose SA, Park ES, Amir ED, Bektesevic A, Baccarini A, Merad M, Rahman AH, Brown BD. Cell. 2018 Nov 1;175(4):1141-1155.e16. doi: 10.1016/j.cell.2018.09.022. Epub 2018 Oct 18. PubMed 30343902.
Backbone
  Vector backbone: pLKO
  Backbone size w/o insert (bp): 9000
  Vector type: Lentiviral, CRISPR
Growth in bacteria
  Bacterial resistance: Ampicillin, 100 μg/mL
  Growth temperature: 37°C
  Growth strain: NEB Stable
  Copy number: High Copy
Gene/Insert
  Gene/Insert name: Pro-Code Tagged human dNGFR
  Species: H. sapiens (human)
  Insert size (bp): 1000
  Mutation: Truncation of the signaling domain
  Entrez Gene: NGFR (a.k.a. CD271, Gp80-LNGFR, TNFRSF16, p75(NTR), p75NTR)
  Promoter: EF1a
  Tag / fusion protein: AU1.Ollas.FLAG (N terminal on insert)
  Cloning method: Restriction Enzyme; 5′ cloning site Unknown (unknown if destroyed)
  Sequencing primers: 5′ cctttttgagtttggatcttggttcat
Terms and licenses: Academic/Nonprofit Terms; Industry Terms: Not Available to Industry
How to cite: pLKO_AU1.Ollas.FLAG_NGFR was a gift from Brian Brown (Addgene plasmid # 158323 ; http://n2t.net/addgene:158323 ; RRID:Addgene_158323)
