>Addgene plasmid #158323 | pLKO_AU1.Ollas.FLAG_NGFR | depositor partial sequence | sequence record 305515 | Tagged NGFR
ATGGGGGCAGGTGCCACCGGCCGCGCCATGGACGGGCCGCGCCTGCTGCTGTTGCTGCTTCTGGGGGTGT
CCCTTGGAGGTGCCAAGGAGGCATGCGACACCTATCGGTACATTGGAGGAGGCGGGGGAGGGAGCGGCTT
CGCCAACGAGCTGGGCCCCAGGCTGATGGGCAAGTGCGGAGGAGGCGGGGGAGGGGACTACAAAGACGAT
GACGACAAGCCCACAGGCCTGTACACACACAGCGGTGAGTGCTGCAAAGCCTGCAACCTGGGCGAGGGTG
TGGCCCAGCCTTGTGGAGCCAACCAGACCGTGTGTGAGCCCTGCCTGGACAGCGTGACGTTCTCCGACGT
GGTGAGCGCGACCGAGCCGTGCAAGCCGTGCACCGAGTGCGTGGGGCTCCAGAGCATGTCGGCGCCGTGC
GTGGAGGCCGACGACGCCGTGTGCCGCTGCGCCTACGGCTACTACCAGGATGAGACGACTGGGCGCTGCG
AGGCGTGCCGCGTGTGCGAGGCGGGCTCGGGCCTCGTGTTCTCCTGCCAGGACAAGCAGAACACCGTGTG
CGAGGAGTGCCCCGACGGCACGTATTCCGACGAGGCCAACCACGTGGACCCGTGCCTGCCCTGCACCGTG
TGCGAGGACACCGAGCGCCAGCTCCGCGAGTGCACACGCTGGGCCGACGCCGAGTGCGAGGAGATCCCTG
GCCGTTGGATTACACGGTCCACACCCCCAGAGGGCTCGGACAGCACAGCCCCCAGCACCCAGGAGCCTGA
GGCACCTCCAGAACAAGACCTCATAGCCAGCACGGTGGCAGGTGTGGTGACCACAGTGATGGGCAGCTCC
CAGCCCGTGGTGACCCGAGGCACCACCGACAACCTCATCCCTGTCTATTGCTCCATCCTGGCTGCTGTGG
TTGTGGGCCTTGTGGCCTACATAGCCTTCAAGAGGTGGAACAGGGGTATCCTCTAG
